>Addgene plasmid #166959 | HA-SFPQ | addgene full sequence | sequence record 328018 | Addgene NGS Result
GACATTGATTATTGACTAGTTATTAATAGTAATCAATTACGGGGTCATTAGTTCATAGCCCATATATGGA
GTTCCGCGTTACATAACTTACGGTAAATGGCCCGCCTGGCTGACCGCCCAACGACCCCCGCCCATTGACG
TCAATAATGACGTATGTTCCCATAGTAACGCCAATAGGGACTTTCCATTGACGTCAATGGGTGGAGTATT
TACGGTAAACTGCCCACTTGGCAGTACATCAAGTGTATCATATGCCAAGTACGCCCCCTATTGACGTCAA
TGACGGTAAATGGCCCGCCTGGCATTATGCCCAGTACATGACCTTATGGGACTTTCCTACTTGGCAGTAC
ATCTACGTATTAGTCATCGCTATTACCATGGTGATGCGGTTTTGGCAGTACATCAATGGGCGTGGATAGC
GGTTTGACTCACGGGGATTTCCAAGTCTCCACCCCATTGACGTCAATGGGAGTTTGTTTTGGCACCAAAA
TCAACGGGACTTTCCAAAATGTCGTAACAACTCCGCCCCATTGACGCAAATGGGCGGTAGGCGTGTACGG
TGGGAGGTCTATATAAGCAGAGCTCTCTGGCTAACTAGAGAACCCACTGCTTACTGGCTTATCGAAATTA
ATACGACTCACTATAGGGAGACCCAAGCTGGCTAGCGTTTAAACTTAAGCTTGGTACCGAGCTCGGATCC
CACCATGTACCCATACGATGTTCCAGATTACGCTGGATCCGGAATGTCTCGGGATCGGTTCCGGAGTCGT
GGCGGTGGCGGTGGTGGCTTCCACAGGCGTGGAGGAGGCGGCGGCCGCGGCGGCCTCCACGACTTCCGTT
CTCCGCCGCCCGGCATGGGCCTCAATCAGAATCGCGGCCCCATGGGTCCTGGCCCGGGCCAGAGCGGCCC
TAAGCCTCCGATCCCGCCACCGCCTCCACACCAACAGCAGCAACAGCCACCACCGCAGCAGCCACCGCCG
CAGCAGCCGCCACCGCATCAGCCGCCGCCGCATCCACAGCCGCATCAGCAGCAGCAGCCGCCGCCACCGC
CGCAGGACTCTTCCAAGCCCGTCGTTGCTCAGGGACCCGGCCCCGCTCCCGGAGTAGGCAGCGCACCACC
AGCCTCCAGCTCGGCCCCGCCCGCCACTCCACCAACCTCGGGGGCCCCGCCAGGGTCCGGGCCAGGCCCG
ACTCCGACCCCGCCGCCTGCAGTCACCTCGGCCCCTCCCGGGGCGCCGCCACCCACCCCGCCAAGCAGCG
GGGTCCCTACCACACCTCCTCAGGCCGGAGGCCCGCCGCCTCCGCCCGCGGCAGTCCCGGGCCCGGGTCC
AGGGCCTAAGCAGGGCCCAGGTCCGGGTGGTCCCAAAGGCGGCAAAATGCCTGGCGGGCCGAAGCCAGGT
GGCGGCCCGGGCCTAAGTACGCCTGGCGGCCACCCCAAGCCGCCGCATCGAGGCGGCGGGGAGCCCCGCG
GGGGCCGCCAGCACCACCCGCCCTACCACCAGCAGCATCACCAGGGGCCCCCGCCCGGCGGGCCCGGCGG
CCGCAGCGAGGAGAAGATCTCGGACTCGGAGGGGTTTAAAGCCAATTTGTCTCTCTTGAGGAGGCCTGGA
GAGAAAACTTACACACAGCGATGTCGGTTGTTTGTTGGGAATCTACCTGCTGATATCACGGAGGATGAGT
TCAAAAGACTATTTGCTAAATATGGAGAACCAGGAGAAGTTTTTATCAACAAAGGCAAAGGATTCGGATT
TATTAAGCTTGAATCTAGAGCTTTGGCTGAAATTGCCAAAGCCGAACTGGATGATACACCCATGAGAGGT
AGACAGCTTCGAGTTCGCTTTGCCACACATGCTGCTGCCCTTTCTGTTCGTAATCTTTCACCTTATGTTT
CCAATGAACTGTTGGAAGAAGCCTTTAGCCAATTTGGTCCTATTGAAAGGGCTGTTGTAATAGTGGATGA
TCGTGGAAGATCTACAGGGAAAGGCATTGTTGAATTTGCTTCTAAGCCAGCAGCAAGAAAGGCATTTGAA
CGATGCAGTGAAGGTGTTTTCTTACTGACGACAACTCCTCGTCCAGTCATTGTGGAACCACTTGAACAAC
TAGATGATGAAGATGGTCTTCCTGAAAAACTTGCCCAGAAGAATCCAATGTATCAAAAGGAGAGAGAAAC
CCCTCCTCGTTTTGCCCAGCATGGCACGTTTGAGTACGAATATTCTCAGCGATGGAAGTCTTTGGATGAA
ATGGAAAAACAGCAAAGGGAACAAGTTGAAAAAAACATGAAAGATGCAAAAGACAAATTGGAAAGTGAAA
TGGAAGATGCCTATCATGAACATCAGGCAAATCTTTTGCGCCAAGATCTGATGAGACGACAGGAAGAATT
AAGACGCATGGAAGAACTTCACAATCAAGAAATGCAGAAACGTAAAGAAATGCAATTGAGGCAAGAGGAG
GAACGACGTAGAAGAGAGGAAGAGATGATGATTCGTCAACGTGAGATGGAAGAACAAATGAGGCGCCAAA
GAGAGGAAAGTTACAGCCGAATGGGCTACATGGATCCACGGGAAAGAGACATGCGAATGGGTGGCGGAGG
AGCAATGAACATGGGAGATCCCTATGGTTCAGGAGGCCAGAAATTTCCACCTCTAGGAGGTGGTGGTGGC
ATAGGTTATGAAGCTAATCCTGGCGTTCCACCAGCAACCATGAGTGGTTCCATGATGGGAAGTGACATGC
GTACTGAGCGCTTTGGGCAGGGAGGTGCGGGGCCTGTGGGTGGACAGGGTCCTAGAGGAATGGGGCCTGG
AACTCCAGCAGGATATGGTAGAGGGAGAGAAGAGTACGAAGGCCCAAACAAAAAACCCCGATTTTAGAAT
TCTGCAGATATCCAGCACAGTGGCGGCCGCTCGAGTCTAGAGGGCCCGTTTAAACCCGCTGATCAGCCTC
GACTGTGCCTTCTAGTTGCCAGCCATCTGTTGTTTGCCCCTCCCCCGTGCCTTCCTTGACCCTGGAAGGT
GCCACTCCCACTGTCCTTTCCTAATAAAATGAGGAAATTGCATCGCATTGTCTGAGTAGGTGTCATTCTA
TTCTGGGGGGTGGGGTGGGGCAGGACAGCAAGGGGGAGGATTGGGAAGACAATAGCAGGCATGCTGGGGA
TGCGGTGGGCTCTATGGCTTCTGAGGCGGAAAGAACCAGCTGGGGCTCTAGGGGGTATCCCC
[124 nt withheld, positions 3213-3336]
C
[91 nt withheld, positions 3338-3428]
A
[49 nt withheld, positions 3430-3478]
CCTTTGACGTTGGAGTCCACGTTCTTT
[37 nt withheld, positions 3506-3542]
ACCCTATCTCGGTCTATTCTTTTGATTTATAAGGGATTTTGCCGATTTCGGCCTATTGGTTAAAAAATGA
GCTGATTTAACAAAAATTTAACGCGAATTAATTCTGTGGAATGTGTGTCAGTTAGGGTGTGGAAAGTCCC
CAGGCTCCCCAGCAGGCAGAAGTATGCAAAGCATGCATCTCAATTAGTCAGCAACCAGGTGTGGAAAGTC
CCCAGGCTCCCCAGCAGGCAGAAGTATGCAAAGCATGCATCTCAATTAGTCAGCAACCATAGTCCCGCCC
CTAACTCCGCCCATCCCGCCCCTAACTCCGCCCAGTTCCGCCCATTCTCCGCCCCATGGCTGACTAATTT
TTTTTATTTATGCAGAGGCCGAGGCCGCCTCTGCCTCTGAGCTATTCCAGAAGTAGTGAGGAGGCTTTTT
TGGAGGCCTAGGCTTTTGCAAAAAGCTCCCGGGAGCTTGTATATCCATTTTCGGATCTGATCAAGAGACA
GGATGAGGATCGTTTCGCATGATTGAACAAGATGGATTGCACGCAGGTTCTCCGGCCGCTTGGGTGGAGA
GGCTATTCGGCTATGACTGGGCACAACAGACAATCGGCTGCTCTGATGCCGCCGTGTTCCGGCTGTCAGC
GCAGGGGCGCCCGGTTCTTTTTGTCAAGACCGACCTGTCCGGTGCCCTGAATGAACTGCAGGACGAGGCA
GCGCGGCTATCGTGGCTGGCCACGACGGGCGTTCCTTGCGCAGCTGTGCTCGACGTTGTCACTGAAGCGG
GAAGGGACTGGCTGCTATTGGGCGAAGTGCCGGGGCAGGATCTCCTGTCATCTCACCTTGCTCCTGCCGA
GAAAGTATCCATCATGGCTGATGCAATGCGGCGGCTGCATACGCTTGATCCGGCTACCTGCCCATTCGAC
CACCAAGCGAAACATCGCATCGAGCGAGCACGTACTCGGATGGAAGCCGGTCTTGTCGATCAGGATGATC
TGGACGAAGAGCATCAGGGGCTCGCGCCAGCCGAACTGTTCGCCAGGCTCAAGGCGCGCATGCCCGACGG
CGAGGATCTCGTCGTGACCCATGGCGATGCCTGCTTGCCGAATATCATGGTGGAAAATGGCCGCTTTTCT
GGATTCATCGACTGTGGCCGGCTGGGTGTGGCGGACCGCTATCAGGACATAGCGTTGGCTACCCGTGATA
TTGCTGAAGAGCTTGGCGGCGAATGGGCTGACCGCTTCCTCGTGCTTTACGGTATCGCCGCTCCCGATTC
GCAGCGCATCGCCTTCTATCGCCTTCTTGACGAGTTCTTCTGAGCGGGACTCTGGGGTTCGAAATGACCG
ACCAAGCGACGCCCAACCTGCCATCACGAGATTTCGATTCCACCGCCGCCTTCTATGAAAGGTTGGGCTT
CGGAATCGTTTTCCGGGACGCCGGCTGGATGATCCTCCAGCGCGGGGATCTCATGCTGGAGTTCTTCGCC
CACCCCAACTTGTTTATTGCAGCTTATAATGGTTACAAATAAAGCAATAGCATCACAAATTTCACAAATA
AAGCATTTTTTTCACTGCATTCTAGTTGTGGTTTGTCCAAACTCATCAATGTATCTTATCATGTCTGTAT
ACCGTCGACCTCTAGCTAGAGCTTGGCGTAATCATGGTCATAGCTGTTTCCTGTGTGAAATTGTTATCCG
CTCACAATTCCACACAACATACGAGCCGGAAGCATAAAGTGTAAAGCCTGGGGTGCCTAATGAGTGAGCT
AACTCACATTAATTGCGTTGCGCTCACTGCCCGCTTTCCAGTCGGGAAACCTGTCGTGCCAGCTGCATTA
ATGAATCGGCCAACGCGCGGGGAGAGGCGGTTTGCGTATTGGGCGCTCTTCCGCTTCCTCGCTCACTGAC
TCGCTGCGCTCGGTCGTTCGGCTGCGGCGAGCGGTATCAGCTCACTCAAAGGCGGTAATACGGTTATCCA
CAGAATCAGGGGATAACGCAGGAAAGAACATGTGAGCAAAAGGCCAGCAAAAGGCCAGGAACCGTAAAAA
GGCCGCGTTGCTGGCGTTTTTCCATAGGCTCCGCCCCCCTGACGAGCATCACAAAAATCGACGCTCAAGT
CAGAGGTGGCGAAACCCGACAGGACTATAAAGATACCAGGCGTTTCCCCCTGGAAGCTCCCTCGTGCGCT
CTCCTGTTCCGACCCTGCCGCTTACCGGATACCTGTCCGCCTTTCTCCCTTCGGGAAGCGTGGCGCTTTC
TCATAGCTCACGCTGTAGGTATCTCAGTTCGGTGTAGGTCGTTCGCTCCAAGCTGGGCTGTGTGCACGAA
CCCCCCGTTCAGCCCGACCGCTGCGCCTTATCCGGTAACTATCGTCTTGAGTCCAACCCGGTAAGACACG
ACTTATCGCCACTGGCAGCAGCCACTGGTAACAGGATTAGCAGAGCGAGGTATGTAGGCGGTGCTACAGA
GTTCTTGAAGTGGTGGCCTAACTACGGCTACACTAGAAGAACAGTATTTGGTATCTGCGCTCTGCTGAAG
CCAGTTACCTTCGGAAAAAGAGTTGGTAGCTCTTGATCCGGCAAACAAACCACCGCTGGTAGCGGTGGTT
TTTTTGTTTGCAAGCAGCAGATTACGCGCAGAAAAAAAGGATCTCAAGAAGATCCTTTGATCTTTTCTAC
GGGGTCTGACGCTCAGTGGAACGAAAACTCACGTTAAGGGATTTTGGTCATGAGATTATCAAAAAGGATC
TTCACCTAGATCCTTTTAAATTAAAAATGAAGTTTTAAATCAATCTAAAGTATATATGAGTAAACTTGGT
CTGACAGTTACCAATGCTTAATCAGTGAGGCACCTATCTCAGCGATCTGTCTATTTCGTTCATCCATAGT
TGCCTGACTCCCCGTCGTGTAGATAACTACGATACGGGAGGGCTTACCATCTGGCCCCAGTGCTGCAATG
ATACCGCGAGACCCACGCTCACCGGCTCCAGATTTATCAGCAATAAACCAGCCAGCCGGAAGGGCCGAGC
GCAGAAGTGGTCCTGCAACTTTATCCGCCTCCATCCAGTCTATTAATTGTTGCCGGGAAGCTAGAGTAAG
TAGTTCGCCAGTTAATAGTTTGCGCAACGTTGTTGCCATTGCTACAGGCATCGTGGTGTCACGCTCGTCG
TTTGGTATGGCTTCATTCAGCTCCGGTTCCCAACGATCAAGGCGAGTTACATGATCCCCCATGTTGTGCA
AAAAAGCGGTTAGCTCCTTCGGTCCTCCGATCGTTGTCAGAAGTAAGTTGGCCGCAGTGTTATCACTCAT
GGTTATGGCAGCACTGCATAATTCTCTTACTGTCATGCCATCCGTAAGATGCTTTTCTGTGACTGGTGAG
TACTCAACCAAGTCATTCTGAGAATAGTGTATGCGGCGACCGAGTTGCTCTTGCCCGGCGTCAATACGGG
ATAATACCGCGCCACATAGCAGAACTTTAAAAGTGCTCATCATTGGAAAACGTTCTTCGGGGCGAAAACT
CTCAAGGATCTTACCGCTGTTGAGATCCAGTTCGATGTAACCCACTCGTGCACCCAACTGATCTTCAGCA
TCTTTTACTTTCACCAGCGTTTCTGGGTGAGCAAAAACAGGAAGGCAAAATGCCGCAAAAAAGGGAATAA
GGGCGACACGGAAATGTTGAATACTCATACTCTTCCTTTTTCAATATTATTGAAGCATTTATCAGGGTTA
TTGTCTCATGAGCGGATACATATTTGAATGTATTTAGAAAAATAAACAAATAGGGGTTCCGCGCACATTT
CCCCGAAAAGTGCCACCTGACGTCGACGGATCGGGAGATCTCCCGATCCCCTATGGTGCACTCTCAGTAC
AATCTGCTCTGATGCCGCATAGTTAAGCCAGTATCTGCTCCCTGCTTGTGTGTTGGAGGTCGCTGAGTAG
TGCGCGAGCAAAATTTAAGCTACAACAAGGCAAGGCTTGACCGACAATTGCATGAAGAATCTGCTTAGGG
TTAGGCGTTTTGCGCTGCTTCGCGATGTACGGGCCAGATATACGCGTT
Features (pLannotate 1.2.2; 21 found; start..end, strand, type, name):
      1..380     +  enhancer       CMV enhancer: human cytomegalovirus immediate early enhancer
    381..584     +  promoter       CMV promoter: human cytomegalovirus (CMV) immediate early promoter
    580..613     +  LTR            5' LTR (truncated) (fragment): truncated 5' long terminal repeat (LTR) from HIV-1
    629..647     +  promoter       T7 promoter: promoter for bacteriophage T7 RNA polymerase
    708..734     +  CDS            3xHA (fragment): three tandem HA epitope tags
    744..2864    +  CDS            SFPQ: SFPQ_HUMAN - Also known as PSF. Experimental evidence at protein level: Swiss-Prot protein existence level 1. DNA- and RNA binding protein, involved in several nuclear processes. Essential pre-mRNA splicing factor required early in spliceosome formation and for splicing catalytic step II, probably as a heteromer with NONO. Binds to pre-mRNA in spliceosome C complex, and specifically binds to intronic polypyrimidine tracts. Involved in regulation of signal-induced alternative splicing. During splicing of PTPRC/CD45, a phosphorylated form is sequestered by THRAP3 from the pre-mRNA in resting T-c
   2943..3167    +  polyA_signal   bGH poly(A) signal: bovine growth hormone polyadenylation signal
   3171..3192    +  promoter       SV40 promoter (fragment): SV40 enhancer and early promoter
   3213..3641    +  rep_origin     f1 ori (sequence partly withheld): f1 bacteriophage origin of replication; arrow indicates direction of (+) strand synthesis
   3655..3984    +  promoter       SV40 promoter: SV40 enhancer and early promoter
   4051..4842    +  CDS            neo: KKA2_KLEPN - Also known as kan, nptII. Experimental evidence at protein level: Swiss-Prot protein existence level 1. Resistance to kanamycin, neomycin, paromomycin, ribostamycin, butirosin and gentamicin B. From Klebsiella pneumoniae.
   4866..5024    +  CDS            ble (fragment): BLE_KLEPN - Experimental evidence at protein level: Swiss-Prot protein existence level 1. Binding protein with a strong affinity to the bleomycin family of antibiotics. Binds to CL990; an antimitotic-antibiotic compound. From Klebsiella pneumoniae.
   5019..5140    +  polyA_signal   SV40 poly(A) signal: SV40 polyadenylation signal
   5213..5229    -  protein_bind   lac operator: The lac repressor binds to the lac operator to inhibit transcription in E. coli. This inhibition can be relieved by adding lactose or isopropyl-β-D-thiogalactopyranoside (IPTG). lac repressor encoded by lacI
   5237..5267    -  promoter       lac promoter: promoter for the E. coli lac operon
   5282..5303    -  protein_bind   CAP binding site: CAP binding activates transcription in the presence of cAMP. E. coli catabolite activator protein
   5316..5408    -  CDS            lacI (fragment): lac repressor; lacI; The lac repressor binds to the lac operator to inhibit transcription in E. coli. This inhibition can be relieved by adding lactose or isopropyl-β-D-thiogalactopyranoside (IPTG).
   5591..6179    -  rep_origin     ori: high-copy-number ColE1/pMB1/pBR322/pUC origin of replication
   6350..7210    -  CDS            AmpR: β-lactamase; bla; confers resistance to ampicillin, carbenicillin, and related antibiotics
   7211..7315    -  promoter       AmpR promoter: bla
   7374..7426    -  misc_feature   bom (fragment): basis of mobility region from pBR322
