[The description below was written by a language model from this plasmid's Addgene catalogue record and pLannotate feature annotations shown in this document.]
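Description:
HA-SFPQ is a mammalian expression plasmid built on the pcDNA3.1 backbone that produces human SFPQ (also known as PSF) carrying an N-terminal HA epitope tag. The sequenced record is about 7.6 kb. It is propagated in E. coli through a high-copy ColE1/pUC-type origin and selected with ampicillin via the β-lactamase gene and its native promoter. An f1 phage origin is also present. For selection in mammalian cells, the backbone carries a neomycin/kanamycin phosphotransferase gene driven by the SV40 early promoter and terminated by the SV40 polyadenylation signal, which would permit G418 selection of stable transfectants.

The expression cassette consists of the human cytomegalovirus immediate-early enhancer and promoter, followed by a T7 promoter, a short HA tag sequence, the SFPQ coding region, and the bovine growth hormone polyadenylation signal. The tag is annotated as a fragment of a 3xHA element spanning only 27 nt, which is consistent with a single HA copy. The annotated SFPQ coding sequence covers roughly 2.1 kb, in line with the catalogued insert size of 2163 bp. The restriction sites used for cloning are not recorded. Several small annotated fragments (a truncated HIV-1 LTR piece, ble, lacI, bom, and lac promoter/operator elements) appear to be backbone remnants or short similarity matches rather than functional parts.

SFPQ is a DNA- and RNA-binding protein involved in pre-mRNA splicing and other nuclear processes. The construct allows its overexpression in transfected mammalian cells with detection or immunoprecipitation through the HA epitope. The associated publication concerns binding and transport of SFPQ-RNA granules by KIF5A/KLC1 kinesin motors in axon survival.
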