Addgene plasmid #166959: HA-SFPQ
Purpose: Expresses HA-tagged SFPQ protein in pcDNA3.1
Depositing lab: Rosalind Segal. Depositing organization: Dana-Farber Cancer Institute. Publication: Binding and transport of SFPQ-RNA granules by KIF5A/KLC1 motors promotes axon survival. Fukuda Y, Pazyra-Murphy MF, Silagi ES, Tasdemir-Yilmaz OE, Li Y, Rose L, Yeoh ZC, Vangos NE, Geffken EA, Seo HS, Adelmant G, Bird GH, Walensky LD, Marto JA, Dhe-Paganon S, Segal RA. J Cell Biol. 2021 Jan 4;220(1). pii: 211577. doi: 10.1083/jcb.202005051. PubMed 33284322.
Backbone
  Vector backbone: pcDNA3.1
  Vector type: Mammalian Expression
Growth in bacteria
  Bacterial resistance: Ampicillin, 100 μg/mL
  Growth temperature: 37°C
  Growth strain: DH5alpha
  Copy number: High Copy
Gene/Insert
  Gene/Insert name: SFPQ
  Species: H. sapiens (human)
  Insert size (bp): 2163
  Entrez Gene: SFPQ (a.k.a. POMP100, PPP1R140, PSF)
  Promoter: CMV
  Tag / fusion protein: HA (N terminal on insert)
  Cloning method: Restriction Enzyme; 5′ cloning site Unknown (unknown if destroyed); 3′ cloning site Unknown (unknown if destroyed)
  Sequencing primers: 5′ CMV F; 3′ M13
Terms and licenses: Academic/Nonprofit Terms; Industry Terms: Not Available to Industry
How to cite: HA-SFPQ was a gift from Rosalind Segal (Addgene plasmid # 166959 ; http://n2t.net/addgene:166959 ; RRID:Addgene_166959)
